>Addgene plasmid #157067 | pD649-HAsp-CD47-COMP5AP-AviTag-9xHis | depositor full sequence | sequence record 303243 | Full Sequence
TTTCAATATTATTGAAGCATTTATCAGGGTTATTGTCTCATGAGCGGATACATATTTGAATGTATTTAGA
AAAATAAACAAATAGGGGTCAGTGTTACAACCAATTAACCAATTCTGAACATTATCGCGAGCCCATTTAT
ACCTGAATATGGCTCATAACACCCCTTGCTCATGACCAAAATCCCTTAACGTGAGTTACGCGCGCGTCGT
TCCACTGAGCGTCAGACCCCGTAGAAAAGATCAAAGGATCTTCTTGAGATCCTTTTTTTCTGCGCGTAAT
CTGCTGCTTGCAAACAAAAAAACCACCGCTACCAGCGGTGGTTTGTTTGCCGGATCAAGAGCTACCAACT
CTTTTTCCGAAGGTAACTGGCTTCAGCAGAGCGCAGATACCAAATACTGTTCTTCTAGTGTAGCCGTAGT
TAGCCCACCACTTCAAGAACTCTGTAGCACCGCCTACATACCTCGCTCTGCTAATCCTGTTACCAGTGGC
TGCTGCCAGTGGCGATAAGTCGTGTCTTACCGGGTTGGACTCAAGACGATAGTTACCGGATAAGGCGCAG
CGGTCGGGCTGAACGGGGGGTTCGTGCACACAGCCCAGCTTGGAGCGAACGACCTACACCGAACTGAGAT
ACCTACAGCGTGAGCTATGAGAAAGCGCCACGCTTCCCGAAGGGAGAAAGGCGGACAGGTATCCGGTAAG
CGGCAGGGTCGGAACAGGAGAGCGCACGAGGGAGCTTCCAGGGGGAAACGCCTGGTATCTTTATAGTCCT
GTCGGGTTTCGCCACCTCTGACTTGAGCGTCGATTTTTGTGATGCTCGTCAGGGGGGCGGAGCCTATGGA
AAAACGCCAGCAACGCGGCCTTTTTACGGTTCCTGGCCTTTTGCTGGCCTTTTGCTCACATGTTCTTTCC
TGCGTTATCCCCTGATTCTGTGGATAACCGTATTACCGCCTTTGAGTGAGCTGATACCGCTCGCCGCAGC
CGAACGACCGAGCGCAGCGAGTCAGTGAGCGAGGAAGCGGAAGGCGAGAGTAGGGAACTGCCAGGCATCA
AACTAAGCAGAAGGCCCCTGACGGATGGCCTTTTTGCGTTTCTACAAACTCTTTCTGTGTTGTAAAACGA
CGGCCAGTCTTAAGCTCGGGCCCCCTGGGCGGTTCTGATAACGAGTAATCGTTAATCCGCAAATAACGTA
AAAACCCGCTTCGGCGGGTTTTTTTATGGGGGGAGTTTAGGGAAAGAGCATTTGTCAGAATATTTAAGGG
CGCCTGTCACTTTGCTTGATATATGAGAATTATTTAACCTTATAAATGAGAAAAAAGCAACGCACTTTAA
ATAAGATACGTTGCTTTTTCGATTGATGAACACCTATAATTAAACTATTCATCTATTATTTATGATTTTT
TGTATATACAATATTTCTAGTTTGTTAAAGAGAATTAAGAAAATAAATCTCGAAAATAATAAAGGGAAAA
TCAGTTTTTGATATCAAAATTATACATGTCAACGATAATACAAAATATAATACAAACTATAAGATGTTAT
CAGTATTTATTATCATTTAGAATAAATTTTGTGTCGCCCTTAATTGTGAGCGGATAACAATTACGAGCTT
CATGCACAGTGGCGTTGACTCAATATTGGCCATTAGCCATATTATTCATTGGTTATATAGCATAAATCAA
TATTGGCTATTGGCCATTGCATACGTTGTATCTATATCATAATATGTACATTTATATTGGCTCATGTCCA
ATATGACCGCCATGTTGGCATTGATTATTGACTAGTTATTAATAGTAATCAATTACGGGGTCATTAGTTC
ATAGCCCATATATGGAGTTCCGCGTTACATAACTTACGGTAAATGGCCCGCCTGGCTGACCGCCCAACGA
CCCCCGCCCATTGACGTCAATAATGACGTATGTTCCCATAGTAACGCCAATAGGGACTTTCCATTGACGT
CAATGGGTGGAGTATTTACGGTAAACTGCCCACTTGGCAGTACATCAAGTGTATCATATGCCAAGTACGC
CCCCTATTGACGTCAATGACGGTAAATGGCCCGCCTGGCATTATGCCCAGTACATGACCTTATGGGACTT
TCCTACTTGGCAGTACATCTACGTATTAGTCATCGCTATTACCATGGTGATGCGGTTTTGGCAGTACATC
AATGGGCGTGGATAGCGGTTTGACTCACGGGGATTTCCAAGTCTCCACCCCATTGACGTCAATGGGAGTT
TGTTTTGGCACCAAAATCAACGGGACTTTCCAAAATGTCGTAACAACTCCGCCCCATTGACGCAAATGGG
CGGTAGGCGTGTACGGTGGGAGGTCTATATAAGCAGAGCTCGTTTAGTGAACCGTCAGATCGCCTGGAGA
CGCCATCCACGCTGTTTTGACCTCCATAGAAGACACCGGGACCGATCCAGCCTCCGCGGCCGGGAACGGT
GCATTGGAACGCGGATTCCCCGTGCCAAGAGTGACGTAAGTACCGCCTATAGAGTCTATAGGCCCACCCC
CTTGGCTTCGTTAGAACGCGGCTACAATTAATACATAACCTTATGTATCATACACATACGATTTAGGTGA
CACTATAGAATAACATCCACTTTGCCTTTCTCTCCACAGGTGTCCACTCCCAGGTCCAACTGCACCTCGG
TTCTATCGAAAACGCGCCTGCTAGCGCCACCATGAAGACCATCATTGCCCTGAGCTACATCTTCTGCCTG
GTGTTCGCTGCGGCCGCCCAACTGCTGTTCAACAAGACCAAGAGCGTGGAATTCACCTTCTGCAACGACA
CCGTGGTCATCCCTTGCTTCGTGACCAACATGGAAGCCCAGAACACCACCGAGGTGTACGTGAAGTGGAA
GTTCAAGGGCAGAGACATCTACACCTTCGACGGCGCCCTGAACAAGAGCACCGTGCCTACAGATTTCAGC
AGCGCCAAGATCGAGGTGTCCCAGCTGCTTAAAGGCGACGCCAGCCTGAAGATGGATAAGAGCGACGCCG
TGTCTCACACCGGCAACTACACCTGTGAAGTGACCGAGCTGACCAGAGAGGGCGAGACAATCATCGAGCT
GAAGTACAGAGTGGTGTCCTGGTTCAGCCCCAACGAAGGCGCGCCGGAAGATCAAGTTGATCCAAGATTG
ATTGATGGCAAGGGCGGATCTCTGGAGGTGCTGTTCCAGGGACCAGGCGGAAGCGGCAATCCCGGCGGCG
ATCTGGCCCCCCAGATGCTGCGCGAGCTGCAGGAGACCAATGCCGCCCTGCAGGACGTGCGCGAGCTGCT
GCGCCACCGCGTGAAGGAGATCACCTTCCTGAAGAACACCGTGATGGAGTGCGACGCCTGCGGTATGCAG
CCCTCTAGAGGCTCCGGCTCCATCATCCCAGTTGAGGAGGAGAACCCGGACTTCTGGAACCGCGAGGCAG
CCGAGGCCCTGGGTGCCGCCAAGAAGCTGCAGCCTGCACAGACAGCCGCCAAGAACCTCATCATCTTCCT
GGGCGATGGGATGGGGGTGTCTACGGTGACAGCTGCCAGGATCCTAAAAGGGCAGAAGAAGGACAAACTG
GGGCCTGAGATACCCCTGGCCATGGACCGCTTCCCATATGTGGCTCTGTCCAAGACATACAATGTAGACA
AACATGTGCCAGACAGTGGAGCCACAGCCACGGCCTACCTGTGCGGGGTCAAGGGCAACTTCCAGACCAT
TGGCTTGAGTGCAGCCGCCCGCTTTAACCAGTGCAACACGACACGCGGCAACGAGGTCATCTCCGTGATG
AATCGGGCCAAGAAAGCAGGGAAGTCAGTGGGAGTGGTAACCACCACACGAGTGCAGCACGCCTCGCCAG
CCGGCACCTACGCCCACACGGTGAACCGCAACTGGTACTCGGACGCCGACGTGCCTGCCTCGGCCCGCCA
GGAGGGGTGCCAGGACATCGCTACGCAGCTCATCTCCAACATGGACATTGACGTGATCCTAGGTGGAGGC
CGAAAGTACATGTTTCGCATGGGAACCCCAGACCCTGAGTACCCAGATGACTACAGCCAAGGTGGGACCA
GGCTGGACGGGAAGAATCTGGTGCAGGAATGGCTGGCGAAGCGCCAGGGTGCCCGGTATGTGTGGAACCG
CACTGAGCTCATGCAGGCTTCCCTGGACCCGTCTGTGACCCATCTCATGGGTCTCTTTGAGCCTGGAGAC
ATGAAATACGAGATCCACCGAGACTCCACACTGGACCCCTCCCTGATGGAGATGACAGAGGCTGCCCTGC
GCCTGCTGAGCAGGAACCCCCGCGGCTTCTTCCTCTTCGTGGAGGGTGGTCGCATCGACCATGGTCATCA
TGAAAGCAGGGCTTACCGGGCACTGACTGAGACGATCATGTTCGACGACGCCATTGAGAGGGCGGGCCAG
CTCACCAGCGAGGAGGACACGCTGAGCCTCGTCACTGCCGACCACTCCCACGTCTTCTCCTTCGGAGGCT
ACCCCCTGCGAGGGAGCTCCATCTTCGGGCTGGCCCCTGGCAAGGCCCGGGACAGGAAGGCCTACACGGT
CCTCCTATACGGAAACGGTCCAGGCTATGTGCTCAAGGACGGCGCCCGGCCGGATGTTACCGAGAGCGAG
AGCGGGAGCCCCGAGTATCGGCAGCAGTCAGCAGTGCCCCTGGACGAAGAGACCCACGCAGGCGAGGACG
TGGCGGTGTTCGCGCGCGGCCCGCAGGCGCACCTGGTTCACGGCGTGCAGGAGCAGACCTTCATAGCGCA
CGTCATGGCCTTCGCCGCCTGCCTGGAGCCCTACACCGCCTGCGACCTGGCGCCCCCCGCCGGCACCACC
GACGCCGCGCACCCGGGTGGCGGAGGACTGAACGACATCTTCGAGGCTCAGAAAATCGAATGGCACGAAC
ATCACCATCACCATCACCATCACCATTAAGGCCGGCCTGTAGTCACTGGCACAACGCGTTACCCGGTAAG
CCAATCGGGTATACACGGTCGTCATACTGCAGACAGGGTTCTTCTACTTTGCAAGATAGTCTTGAGTAGT
AAAATAAATAGATAGAGAAAATCAGCCTCGACTGTGCCTTCTAGTTGCCAGCCATCTGTTGTTTGCCCCT
CCCCCGTGCCTTCCTTGACCCTGGAAGGTGCCACTCCCACTGTCCTTTCCTAATAAAATGAGGAAATTGC
ATCACAACACTCAACCCTATCTCGGTCTATTCTTTTGATTTATAAGGGATTTTGCCGATTTCGGCCTATT
GGTTAAAAAATGAGCTGATTTAACAAAAATTTAACGCGAATTAATTCTGTGGAATGTGTGTCAGTTAGGG
TGTGGAAAGTCCCCAGGCTCCCCAGCAGGCAGAAGTATGCAAAGCATGCATCTCAATTAGTCAGCAACCA
GGTGTGGAAAGTCCCCAGGCTCCCCAGCAGGCAGAAGTATGCAAAGCATGCATCTCAATTAGTCAGCAAC
CATAGTCCCGCCCCTAACTCCGCCCATCCCGCCCCTAACTCCGCCCAGTTCCGCCCATTCTCCGCCCCAT
GGCTGACTAATTTTTTTTATTTATGCAGAGGCCGAGGCCGCCTCTGCCTCTGAGCTATTCCAGAAGTAGT
GAGGAGGCTTTTTTGGAGGCCTAGGCTTTTGCAAAAAGCTCCCGGGAGCTTGTATATCCATTTTCGGATC
TGATCAGCACGTGTTGACAATTAATCATCGGCATAGTATATCGGCATAGTATAATACGACAAGGTGAGGA
ACTAAACCATGACCGAGTACAAGCCCACGGTGCGCCTCGCCACCCGCGACGACGTCCCCAGGGCCGTACG
CACCCTCGCCGCCGCGTTCGCCGACTACCCCGCCACGCGCCACACCGTCGATCCGGACCGCCACATCGAG
CGGGTCACCGAGCTGCAAGAACTCTTCCTCACGCGCGTCGGGCTCGACATCGGCAAGGTGTGGGTCGCGG
ACGACGGCGCCGCGGTGGCGGTCTGGACCACGCCGGAGAGCGTCGAAGCGGGGGCGGTGTTCGCCGAGAT
CGGCCCGCGCATGGCCGAGTTGAGCGGTTCCCGGCTGGCCGCGCAGCAACAGATGGAAGGCCTCCTGGCG
CCGCACCGGCCCAAGGAGCCCGCGTGGTTCCTGGCCACCGTCGGCGTCTCGCCCGACCACCAGGGCAAGG
GTCTGGGCAGCGCCGTCGTGCTCCCCGGAGTGGAGGCGGCCGAGCGCGCCGGGGTGCCCGCCTTCCTGGA
GACATCCGCGCCCCGCAACCTCCCCTTCTACGAGCGGCTCGGCTTCACCGTCACCGCCGACGTCGAGGTG
CCCGAAGGACCGCGCACCTGGTGCATGACCCGCAAGCCCGGTGCCTGACACGTGCTACGAGATTTCGATT
CCACCGCCGCCTTCTATGAAAGGTTGGGCTTCGGAATCGTTTTCCGGGACGCCGGCTGGATGATCCTCCA
GCGCGGGGATCTCATGCTGGAGTTCTTCGCCCACCCCAACTTGTTTATTGCAGCTTATAATGGTTACAAA
TAAAGCAATAGCATCACAAATTTCACAAATAAAGCATTTTTTTCACTGCATTCTAGTTGTGGTTTGTCCA
AACTCATCAATGTATCTTATCATGTCTGTATACCGTCGACCTCTAGCTAGAGCTTGGCGTAATCATGGTC
ATTACCAATGCTTAATCAGTGAGGCACCTATCTCAGCGATCTGTCTATTTCGTTCATCCATAGTTGCCTG
ACTCCCCGTCGTGTAGATAACTACGATACGGGAGGGCTTACCATCTGGCCCCAGCGCTGCGATGATACCG
CGAGAACCACGCTCACCGGCTCCGGATTTATCAGCAATAAACCAGCCAGCCGGAAGGGCCGAGCGCAGAA
GTGGTCCTGCAACTTTATCCGCCTCCATCCAGTCTATTAATTGTTGCCGGGAAGCTAGAGTAAGTAGTTC
GCCAGTTAATAGTTTGCGCAACGTTGTTGCCATCGCTACAGGCATCGTGGTGTCACGCTCGTCGTTTGGT
ATGGCTTCATTCAGCTCCGGTTCCCAACGATCAAGGCGAGTTACATGATCCCCCATGTTGTGCAAAAAAG
CGGTTAGCTCCTTCGGTCCTCCGATCGTTGTCAGAAGTAAGTTGGCCGCAGTGTTATCACTCATGGTTAT
GGCAGCACTGCATAATTCTCTTACTGTCATGCCATCCGTAAGATGCTTTTCTGTGACTGGTGAGTACTCA
ACCAAGTCATTCTGAGAATAGTGTATGCGGCGACCGAGTTGCTCTTGCCCGGCGTCAATACGGGATAATA
CCGCGCCACATAGCAGAACTTTAAAAGTGCTCATCATTGGAAAACGTTCTTCGGGGCGAAAACTCTCAAG
GATCTTACCGCTGTTGAGATCCAGTTCGATGTAACCCACTCGTGCACCCAACTGATCTTCAGCATCTTTT
ACTTTCACCAGCGTTTCTGGGTGAGCAAAAACAGGAAGGCAAAATGCCGCAAAAAAGGGAATAAGGGCGA
CACGGAAATGTTGAATACTCATATTCTTCCTT
Features (pLannotate 1.2.2; 24 found; start..end, strand, type, name):
    119..143     -  CDS            KanR (fragment): aminoglycoside phosphotransferase; aph(3')-Ia; confers resistance to kanamycin
    254..842     +  rep_origin     ori: high-copy-number ColE1/pMB1/pBR322/pUC origin of replication
   1067..1084    +  terminator     rrnB T2 terminator (fragment): transcription terminator T2 from the E. coli rrnB gene
   1109..1128    -  CDS            lacZα (fragment): LacZα fragment of β-galactosidase; lacZ fragment
   1584..1600    +  protein_bind   lac operator: The lac repressor binds to the lac operator to inhibit transcription in E. coli. This inhibition can be relieved by adding lactose or isopropyl-β-D-thiogalactopyranoside (IPTG). lac repressor encoded by lacI
   1843..2146    +  enhancer       CMV enhancer: human cytomegalovirus immediate early enhancer
   2147..2350    +  promoter       CMV promoter: human cytomegalovirus (CMV) immediate early promoter
   2486..2529    +  intron         CMV intron (fragment): modified intron A from human cytomegalovirus
   2581..2599    +  promoter       SP6 promoter: promoter for bacteriophage SP6 RNA polymerase
   2603..2640    +  CDS            IgH signal sequence (fragment): signal sequence from the mouse immunoglobulin heavy chain variable region
   2743..3117    +  CDS            CD47 (fragment): CD47_HUMAN - Also known as MER6. Experimental evidence at protein level: Swiss-Prot protein existence level 1. Has a role in both cell adhesion by acting as an adhesion receptor for THBS1 on platelets, and in the modulation of integrins. Plays an important role in memory formation and synaptic plasticity in the hippocampus (By similarity). Receptor for SIRPA, binding to which prevents maturation of immature dendritic cells and inhibits cytokine production by mature dendritic cells. Interaction with SIRPG mediates cell-cell adhesion, enhances superantigen-dependent T-cell-mediated proliferation
   3214..3393    +  CDS            Comp (fragment): COMP_RAT - Experimental evidence at protein level: Swiss-Prot protein existence level 1. May play a role in the structural integrity of cartilage via its interaction with other extracellular matrix proteins such as the collagens and fibronectin. Can mediate the interaction of chondrocytes with the cartilage extracellular matrix through interaction with cell surface integrin receptors. Could play a role in the pathogenesis of osteoarthritis. Potent suppressor of apoptosis in both primary chondrocytes and transformed cells. Suppresses apoptosis by blocking the activation of caspase-3 and by indu
   3381..4833    +  CDS            SEAP (fragment): secreted alkaline phosphatase from human placenta The natural enzyme has a C-terminal transmembrane sequence that is replaced by a GPI anchor.
   4858..4899    +  CDS            AviTag™ (fragment): peptide tag that allows for enzymatic biotinylation
   4903..4926    +  CDS            8xHis: 8xHis affinity tag
   5072..5183    +  polyA_signal   bGH poly(A) signal: bovine growth hormone polyadenylation signal
   5184..5292    +  rep_origin     f1 ori (fragment): f1 bacteriophage origin of replication; arrow indicates direction of (+) strand synthesis
   5306..5635    +  promoter       SV40 promoter: SV40 enhancer and early promoter
   5683..5730    +  promoter       EM7 promoter: synthetic bacterial promoter&nbsp
   5749..6348    +  CDS            PuroR (fragment): puromycin N-acetyltransferase; pac from Streptomyces; confers resistance to puromycin
   6358..6483    +  CDS            ble (fragment): BLE_KLEPN - Experimental evidence at protein level: Swiss-Prot protein existence level 1. Binding protein with a strong affinity to the bleomycin family of antibiotics. Binds to CL990; an antimitotic-antibiotic compound. From Klebsiella pneumoniae.
   6478..6599    +  polyA_signal   SV40 poly(A) signal: SV40 polyadenylation signal
   6652..7512    -  CDS            AmpR: β-lactamase; bla; confers resistance to ampicillin, carbenicillin, and related antibiotics
   7515..89      -  promoter       AmpR promoter (fragment) (across the origin): bla
