[The description below was written by a language model from this plasmid's Addgene catalogue record and pLannotate feature annotations shown in this document.]
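Description:
pD649-HAsp-CD47-COMP5AP-AviTag-9xHis is a mammalian expression plasmid (about 7.5 kb) built on the pD649 backbone for producing the human CD47 extracellular domain as a secreted, multimerised fusion protein. It is propagated in E. coli as a high-copy plasmid through a ColE1/pUC-type origin and selected with ampicillin via a full-length β-lactamase gene. The annotation also picks up short remnants of KanR, lacZα, an rrnB terminator and an f1 origin, which appear to be backbone vestiges rather than functional parts. The depositor notes that some plasmids in this collection may carry an IS4-like transposase element upstream of the CMV promoter; no such feature is annotated here.

Expression is driven by the CMV enhancer/promoter followed by a fragment of CMV intron A, with an SP6 promoter just upstream of the coding region that also serves as a sequencing primer site. The open reading frame begins with a signal sequence (named HAsp by the depositor; the annotation tool matches part of it to an immunoglobulin heavy chain leader). Next comes the roughly 370 bp CD47 ectodomain, cloned between retained NotI and AscI sites. Downstream, in frame, are the coiled-coil segment of rat cartilage oligomeric matrix protein, which assembles fusion partners into pentamers, and human placental alkaline phosphatase as an enzymatic reporter. These are followed by an AviTag for site-specific enzymatic biotinylation and a polyhistidine tag for purification, ending at a bGH polyadenylation signal. A separate SV40/EM7-driven cassette carries a puromycin resistance gene annotated as a fragment, followed by a ble fragment and an SV40 poly(A) signal, potentially allowing selection in mammalian cells. The high-avidity, enzyme-labelled protein suits the kind of extracellular protein–protein interaction screening of human IgSF cell-surface proteins described in the associated publication.
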