Addgene plasmid #157067: pD649-HAsp-CD47-COMP5AP-AviTag-9xHis
Purpose: Mammalian expression of cell-surface protein extracellular domain fused to COMP5AP-AviTag-9xHis. Protein is secreted from cells.
Depositing lab: Chris Garcia. Depositing organization: Stanford University. Publication: A Human IgSF Cell-Surface Interactome Reveals a Complex Network of Protein-Protein Interactions. Wojtowicz WM, Vielmetter J, Fernandes RA, Siepe DH, Eastman CL, Chisholm GB, Cox S, Klock H, Anderson PW, Rue SM, Miller JJ, Glaser SM, Bragstad ML, Vance J, Lam AW, Lesley SA, Zinn K, Garcia KC. Cell. 2020 Aug 20;182(4):1027-1043.e17. doi: 10.1016/j.cell.2020.07.025. PubMed 32822567.
Backbone
  Vector backbone: pD649
  Backbone size w/o insert (bp): 7153
  Vector type: Mammalian Expression
Growth in bacteria
  Bacterial resistance: Ampicillin, 100 μg/mL
  Growth temperature: 37°C
  Growth strain: DH5alpha
  Copy number: High Copy
Gene/Insert
  Gene/Insert name: CD47
  Species: H. sapiens (human)
  Insert size (bp): 369
  Entrez Gene: CD47 (a.k.a. IAP, MER6, OA3)
  Promoter: CMV/SP6
  Tag / fusion protein: COMP5AP-AviTag-9xHis (C terminal on backbone)
  Cloning method: Restriction Enzyme; 5′ cloning site GCGGCCGC (not destroyed); 3′ cloning site GGCGCGCC (not destroyed)
  Sequencing primers: 5′ ATTTAGGTGACACTATAG; 3′ CGTCGCACTCCATCACGGTG
Resource information
  A portion of this plasmid was derived from a plasmid made by: synthesis by ThermoFisher
Terms and licenses: Academic/Nonprofit Terms; Industry Terms: Not Available to Industry
Depositor comments: Some plasmids in this collection may have an IS4-like element ISVsa5 family transposase upstream of the CMV promoter.
How to cite: pD649-HAsp-CD47-COMP5AP-AviTag-9xHis was a gift from Chris Garcia (Addgene plasmid # 157067 ; http://n2t.net/addgene:157067 ; RRID:Addgene_157067)
