>Addgene plasmid #157067 | pD649-HAsp-CD47-COMP5AP-AviTag-9xHis | depositor partial sequence | sequence record 303244 | insert (extracellular domain)
CAACTGCTGTTCAACAAGACCAAGAGCGTGGAATTCACCTTCTGCAACGACACCGTGGTCATCCCTTGCT
TCGTGACCAACATGGAAGCCCAGAACACCACCGAGGTGTACGTGAAGTGGAAGTTCAAGGGCAGAGACAT
CTACACCTTCGACGGCGCCCTGAACAAGAGCACCGTGCCTACAGATTTCAGCAGCGCCAAGATCGAGGTG
TCCCAGCTGCTTAAAGGCGACGCCAGCCTGAAGATGGATAAGAGCGACGCCGTGTCTCACACCGGCAACT
ACACCTGTGAAGTGACCGAGCTGACCAGAGAGGGCGAGACAATCATCGAGCTGAAGTACAGAGTGGTGTC
CTGGTTCAGCCCCAACGAA
